>Addgene plasmid #133923 | pCAG-roxSTOProx-LynEGFP | addgene full sequence | sequence record 263481 | Addgene NGS Result
GATTCGACATTGATTATTGACTAGTTATTAATAGTAATCAATTACGGGGTCATTAGTTCATAGCCCATAT
ATGGAGTTCCGCGTTACATAACTTACGGTAAATGGCCCGCCTGGCTGACCGCCCAACGACCCCCGCCCAT
TGACGTCAATAATGACGTATGTTCCCATAGTAACGCCAATAGGGACTTTCCATTGACGTCAATGGGTGGA
GTATTTACGGTAAACTGCCCACTTGGCAGTACATCAAGTGTATCATATGCCAAGTACGCCCCCTATTGAC
GTCAATGACGGTAAATGGCCCGCCTGGCATTATGCCCAGTACATGACCTTATGGGACTTTCCTACTTGGC
AGTACATCTACGTATTAGTCATCGCTATTACCATGGTCGAGGTGAGCCCCACGTTCTGCTTCACTCTCCC
CATCTCCCCCCCCTCCCCACCCCCAATTTTGTATTTATTTATTTTTTAATTATTTTGTGCAGCGATGGGG
GCGGGGGGGGGGGGGGGGCGCGCGCCAGGCGGGGCGGGGCGGGGCGAGGGGCGGGGCGGGGCGAGGCGGA
GAGGTGCGGCGGCAGCCAATCAGAGCGGCGCGCTCCGAAAGTTTCCTTTTATGGCGAGGCGGCGGCGGCG
GCGGCCCTATAAAAAGCGAAGCGCGCGGCGGGCGGGAGTCGCTGCGCGCTGCCTTCGCCCCGTGCCCCGC
TCCGCCGCCGCCTCGCGCCGCCCGCCCCGGCTCTGACTGACCGCGTTACTCCCACAGGTGAGCGGGCGGG
ACGGCCCTTCTCCTCCGGGCTGTAATTAGCGCTTGGTTTAATGACGGCTTGTTTCTTTTCTGTGGCTGCG
TGAAAGCCTTGAGGGGCTCCGGGAGGGCCCTTTGTGCGGGGGGAGCGGCTCGGGGGGTGCGTGCGTGTGT
GTGTGCGTGGGGAGCGCCGCGTGCGGCTCCGCGCTGCCCGGCGGCTGTGAGCGCTGCGGGCGCGGCGCGG
GGCTTTGTGCGCTCCGCAGTGTGCGCGAGGGGAGCGCGGCCGGGGGCGGTGCCCCGCGGTGCGGGGGGGG
CTGCGAGGGGAACAAAGGCTGCGTGCGGGGTGTGTGCGTGGGGGGGTGAGCAGGGGGTGTGGGCGCGTCG
GTCGGGCTGCAACCCCCCCTGCACCCCCCTCCCCGAGTTGCTGAGCACGGCCCGGCTTCGGGTGCGGGGC
TCCGTACGGGGCGTGGCGCGGGGCTCGCCGTGCCGGGCGGGGGGTGGCGGCAGGTGGGGGTGCCGGGCGG
GGCGGGGCCGCCTCGGGCCGGGGAGGGCTCGGGGGAGGGGCGCGGCGGCCCCCGGAGCGCCGGCGGCTGT
CGAGGCGCGGCGAGCCGCAGCCATTGCCTTTTATGGTAATCGTGCGAGAGGGCGCAGGGACTTCCTTTGT
CCCAAATCTGTGCGGAGCCGAAATCTGGGAGGCGCCGCCGCACCCCCTCTAGCGGGCGCGGGGCGAAGCG
GTGCGGCGCCGGCAGGAAGGAAATGGGCGGGGAGGGCCTTCGTGCGTCGCCGCGCCGCCGTCCCCTTCTC
CCTCTCCAGCCTCGGGGCTGTCCGCGGGGGGACGGCTGCCTTCGGGGGGGACGGGGCAGGGCGGGGTTCG
GCTTCTGGCGTGTGACCGGCGGCTCTAGAGCCTCTGCTAACCATGTTCATGCCTTCTTCTTTTTCCTACA
GATCCTTAATTAATAATACGACTCACTATAGGGGGTCGACCCGCCACCTAACTTTAAATAATTGGCATTA
TTTAAAGTTATCGCGATGAATAAATGAAAGCTTGCAGATCTGCGACTCTAGAGGATCTGCGACTCTAGAG
GATCATAATCAGCCATACCACATTTGTAGAGGTTTTACTTGCTTTAAAAAACCTCCCACACCTCCCCCTG
AACCTGAAACATAAAATGAATGCAATTGTTGTTGTTAACTTGTTTATTGCAGCTTATAATGGTTACAAAT
AAAGCAATAGCATCACAAATTTCACAAATAAAGCATTTTTTTCACTGCATTCTAGTTGTGGTTTGTCCAA
ACTCATCAATGTATCTTATCATGTCTGGATCTGCGACTCTAGAGGATCATAATCAGCCATACCACATTTG
TAGAGGTTTTACTTGCTTTAAAAAACCTCCCACACCTCCCCCTGAACCTGAAACATAAAATGAATGCAAT
TGTTGTTGTTAACTTGTTTATTGCAGCTTATAATGGTTACAAATAAAGCAATAGCATCACAAATTTCACA
AATAAAGCATTTTTTTCACTGCATTCTAGTTGTGGTTTGTCCAAACTCATCAATGTATCTTATCATGTCT
GGATCTGCGACTCTAGAGGATCATAATCAGCCATACCACATTTGTAGAGGTTTTACTTGCTTTAAAAAAC
CTCCCACACCTCCCCCTGAACCTGAAACATAAAATGAATGCAATTGTTGTTGTTAACTTGTTTATTGCAG
CTTATAATGGTTACAAATAAAGCAATAGCATCACAAATTTCACAAATAAAGCATTTTTTTCACTGCATTC
TAGTTGTGGTTTGTCCAAACTCATCAATGTATCTTATCATGTCTGGATCCCCATCAAGCTGATCCGGAAC
CCTTAATTAACTTTAAATAATTGGCATTATTTAAAGTTAGGCAGCCGCCCTGCAGGCCACCATGGGATGT
ATTAAATCAAAAAGGAAAGACGGGGCCCGGTACCATATGGTGAGCAAGGGCGAGGAGCTGTTCACCGGGG
TGGTGCCCATCCTGGTCGAGCTGGACGGCGACGTAAACGGCCACAAGTTCAGCGTGTCCGGCGAGGGCGA
GGGCGATGCCACCTACGGCAAGCTGACCCTGAAGTTCATCTGCACCACCGGCAAGCTGCCCGTGCCCTGG
CCCACCCTCGTGACCACCCTGACCTACGGCGTGCAGTGCTTCAGCCGCTACCCCGACCACATGAAGCAGC
ACGACTTCTTCAAGTCCGCCATGCCCGAAGGCTACGTCCAGGAGCGCACCATCTTCTTCAAGGACGACGG
CAACTACAAGACCCGCGCCGAGGTGAAGTTCGAGGGCGACACCCTGGTGAACCGCATCGAGCTGAAGGGC
ATCGACTTCAAGGAGGACGGCAACATCCTGGGGCACAAGCTGGAGTACAACTACAACAGCCACAACGTCT
ATATCATGGCCGACAAGCAGAAGAACGGCATCAAGGTGAACTTCAAGATCCGCCACAACATCGAGGACGG
CAGCGTGCAGCTCGCCGACCACTACCAGCAGAACACCCCCATCGGCGACGGCCCCGTGCTGCTGCCCGAC
AACCACTACCTGAGCACCCAGTCCGCCCTGAGCAAAGACCCCAACGAGAAGCGCGATCACATGGTCCTGC
TGGAGTTCGTGACCGCCGCCGGGATCACTCTCGGCATGGACGAGCTGTACAAGTAAGAGCTCGCTGATCA
GCCTCGACTGTGCCTTCTAGTTGCCAGCCATCTGTTGTTTGCCCCTCCCCCGTGCCTTCCTTGACCCTGG
AAGGTGCCACTCCCACTGTCCTTTCCTAATAAAATGAGGAAATTGCATCGCATTGTCTGAGTAGGTGTCA
TTCTATTCTGGGGGGTGGGGTGGGGCAGGACAGCAAGGGGGAGGATTGGGAAGACAATAGCAGGCATGCT
GGGGATGCGGTGGGCTCTATGGCTTCTGAGGCGGAAAGAACCAGCTGGGGCTCGAGATCCACTAGTTCTA
GCCTCGAGGCTAGAGCGGCCGCCACTGGCCGTCGTTTTACAACGTCGTGACTGGGAAAACCCTGGCGTTA
CCCAACTTAATCGCCTTGCAGCACATCCCCCTTTCGCCAGCTGGCGTAATAGCGAAGAGGCCCGCACCGA
TCGCCCTTCCCAACAGTTGCGCAGCCTGAATGGCGAATGGAAATTGTAAGCGTTAATATTTTGTTAAAAT
TCGCGTTAAATTTTTGTTAAATCAGCTCATTTTTTAACCAATAGGCCGAAATCGGCAAAATCCCTTATAA
ATCAAAAGAATAGACCGAGATAGGGT
[37 nt withheld, positions 4017-4053]
AAAGAACGTGGACTCCAACGTCAAAGG
[49 nt withheld, positions 4081-4129]
T
[91 nt withheld, positions 4131-4221]
G
[124 nt withheld, positions 4223-4346]
CAGGTGGCACTTTTCGGGGAAATGTGCGCGGAACCCCTATTTGTTTATTTTTCTAAATACATTCAAATAT
GTATCCGCTCATGAGACAATAACCCTGATAAATGCTTCAATAATATTGAAAAAGGAAGAGTATGAGTATT
CAACATTTCCGTGTCGCCCTTATTCCCTTTTTTGCGGCATTTTGCCTTCCTGTTTTTGCTCACCCAGAAA
CGCTGGTGAAAGTAAAAGATGCTGAAGATCAGTTGGGTGCACGAGTGGGTTACATCGAACTGGATCTCAA
CAGCGGTAAGATCCTTGAGAGTTTTCGCCCCGAAGAACGTTTTCCAATGATGAGCACTTTTAAAGTTCTG
CTATGTGGCGCGGTATTATCCCGTATTGACGCCGGGCAAGAGCAACTCGGTCGCCGCATACACTATTCTC
AGAATGACTTGGTTGAGTACTCACCAGTCACAGAAAAGCATCTTACGGATGGCATGACAGTAAGAGAATT
ATGCAGTGCTGCCATAACCATGAGTGATAACACTGCGGCCAACTTACTTCTGACAACGATCGGAGGACCG
AAGGAGCTAACCGCTTTTTTGCACAACATGGGGGATCATGTAACTCGCCTTGATCGTTGGGAACCGGAGC
TGAATGAAGCCATACCAAACGACGAGCGTGACACCACGATGCCTGTAGCAATGGCAACAACGTTGCGCAA
ACTATTAACTGGCGAACTACTTACTCTAGCTTCCCGGCAACAATTAATAGACTGGATGGAGGCGGATAAA
GTTGCAGGACCACTTCTGCGCTCGGCCCTTCCGGCTGGCTGGTTTATTGCTGATAAATCTGGAGCCGGTG
AGCGTGGGTCTCGCGGTATCATTGCAGCACTGGGGCCAGATGGTAAGCCCTCCCGTATCGTAGTTATCTA
CACGACGGGGAGTCAGGCAACTATGGATGAACGAAATAGACAGATCGCTGAGATAGGTGCCTCACTGATT
AAGCATTGGTAACTGTCAGACCAAGTTTACTCATATATACTTTAGATTGATTTAAAACTTCATTTTTAAT
TTAAAAGGATCTAGGTGAAGATCCTTTTTGATAATCTCATGACCAAAATCCCTTAACGTGAGTTTTCGTT
CCACTGAGCGTCAGACCCCGTAGAAAAGATCAAAGGATCTTCTTGAGATCCTTTTTTTCTGCGCGTAATC
TGCTGCTTGCAAACAAAAAAACCACCGCTACCAGCGGTGGTTTGTTTGCCGGATCAAGAGCTACCAACTC
TTTTTCCGAAGGTAACTGGCTTCAGCAGAGCGCAGATACCAAATACTGTTCTTCTAGTGTAGCCGTAGTT
AGGCCACCACTTCAAGAACTCTGTAGCACCGCCTACATACCTCGCTCTGCTAATCCTGTTACCAGTGGCT
GCTGCCAGTGGCGATAAGTCGTGTCTTACCGGGTTGGACTCAAGACGATAGTTACCGGATAAGGCGCAGC
GGTCGGGCTGAACGGGGGGTTCGTGCACACAGCCCAGCTTGGAGCGAACGACCTACACCGAACTGAGATA
CCTACAGCGTGAGCTATGAGAAAGCGCCACGCTTCCCGAAGGGAGAAAGGCGGACAGGTATCCGGTAAGC
GGCAGGGTCGGAACAGGAGAGCGCACGAGGGAGCTTCCAGGGGGAAACGCCTGGTATCTTTATAGTCCTG
TCGGGTTTCGCCACCTCTGACTTGAGCGTCGATTTTTGTGATGCTCGTCAGGGGGGCGGAGCCTATGGAA
AAACGCCAGCAACGCGGCCTTTTTACGGTTCCTGGCCTTTTGCTGGCCTTTTGCTCACATGTTCTTTCCT
GCGTTATCCCCTGATTCTGTGGATAACCGTATTACCGCCTTTGAGTGAGCTGATACCGCTCGCCGCAGCC
GAACGACCGAGCGCAGCGAGTCAGTGAGCGAGGAAGCGGAAGAGCGCCCAATACGCAAACCGCCTCTCCC
CGCGCGTTGGCCGATTCATTAATGCAGCTGGCACGACAGGTTTCCCGACTGGAAAGCGGGCAGTGAGCGC
AACGCAATTAATGTGAGTTAGCTCACTCATTAGGCACCCCAGGCTTTACACTTTATGCTTCCGGCTCGTA
TGTTGTGTGGAATTGTGAGCGGATAACAATTTCACACAGGAAACAGCTATGACCATGAGGCGCGCCG
Features (pLannotate 1.2.2; 22 found; start..end, strand, type, name):
      6..385     +  enhancer       CMV enhancer: human cytomegalovirus immediate early enhancer
    387..664     +  promoter       chicken β-actin promoter: No description available
    665..1681    +  intron         chimeric intron: chimera between introns from chicken β-actin and rabbit β-globin
   1694..1712    +  promoter       T7 promoter: promoter for bacteriophage T7 RNA polymerase
   1821..1904    +  CDS            large T antigen (fragment): large T antigen from SV40 (simian virus 40)
   1927..2061    +  polyA_signal   SV40 poly(A) signal: SV40 polyadenylation signal
   2075..2158    +  CDS            large T antigen (fragment): large T antigen from SV40 (simian virus 40)
   2181..2315    +  polyA_signal   SV40 poly(A) signal: SV40 polyadenylation signal
   2329..2412    +  CDS            large T antigen (fragment): large T antigen from SV40 (simian virus 40)
   2435..2569    +  polyA_signal   SV40 poly(A) signal: SV40 polyadenylation signal
   2697..3416    +  CDS            EGFP: the original enhanced GFP (Yang et al., 1996) mammalian codon-optimized
   3438..3662    +  polyA_signal   bGH poly(A) signal: bovine growth hormone polyadenylation signal
   3666..3687    +  promoter       SV40 promoter (fragment): SV40 enhancer and early promoter
   3733..3887    +  CDS            lacZα (fragment): LacZα fragment of β-galactosidase; lacZ fragment
   3918..4346    -  rep_origin     f1 ori (sequence partly withheld): f1 bacteriophage origin of replication; arrow indicates direction of (+) strand synthesis
   4373..4477    +  promoter       AmpR promoter: bla
   4478..5338    +  CDS            AmpR: β-lactamase; bla; confers resistance to ampicillin, carbenicillin, and related antibiotics
   5509..6097    +  rep_origin     ori: high-copy-number ColE1/pMB1/pBR322/pUC origin of replication
   6280..6372    +  CDS            lacI (fragment): lac repressor; lacI; The lac repressor binds to the lac operator to inhibit transcription in E. coli. This inhibition can be relieved by adding lactose or isopropyl-β-D-thiogalactopyranoside (IPTG).
   6385..6406    +  protein_bind   CAP binding site: CAP binding activates transcription in the presence of cAMP. E. coli catabolite activator protein
   6421..6451    +  promoter       lac promoter: promoter for the E. coli lac operon
   6459..6475    +  protein_bind   lac operator: The lac repressor binds to the lac operator to inhibit transcription in E. coli. This inhibition can be relieved by adding lactose or isopropyl-β-D-thiogalactopyranoside (IPTG). lac repressor encoded by lacI
