[The description below was written by a language model from this plasmid's Addgene catalogue record and pLannotate feature annotations shown in this document.]
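Description:
pCAG-roxSTOProx-LynEGFP is a 6.5 kb mammalian expression plasmid built on the pDIRECT backbone that acts as a Dre recombinase-dependent fluorescent reporter. It is propagated in E. coli as a high-copy plasmid through a ColE1/pUC-type origin and selected with ampicillin via the β-lactamase gene. An f1 origin and remnants of a lac promoter/operator and lacZα region are also present as backbone carry-over. No mammalian selection marker is annotated.

Expression is driven by the CAG promoter, annotated here as its three parts: the CMV immediate early enhancer, the chicken β-actin promoter and a chimeric β-actin/β-globin intron, which together give strong, broad expression in mammalian cells, including neurons. Downstream lies a transcriptional STOP cassette made of three tandem SV40 polyadenylation signals, each accompanied by a short SV40 large T antigen fragment. This cassette terminates transcripts before they reach the reporter. According to the construct name, the cassette is flanked by rox sites, the targets of Dre recombinase, although these sites were not picked up by the automated annotation. The EGFP coding sequence follows, terminated by a bGH polyadenylation signal. The Lyn-derived membrane-targeting sequence implied by the insert name is likewise not separately annotated, but would be expected at the N-terminus of EGFP.

When Dre is supplied, recombination between the rox sites excises the STOP cassette and permits expression of membrane-targeted EGFP. Because the fluorophore outlines the plasma membrane, the reporter is intended for visualizing neuronal morphology specifically in cells that have undergone Dre-based recombination.
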