Addgene plasmid #133923: pCAG-roxSTOProx-LynEGFP
Purpose: Reporter expressing membrane targeted EGFP for visualization of neuronal morphology upon Dre-based recombination
Depositing lab: Frank Bradke & Sebastián Dupraz. Depositing organization: Deutsches Zentrum fuer Neurodegenerative Erkrankungen (DZNE). Publication: RhoA Controls Axon Extension Independent of Specification in the Developing Brain. Dupraz S, Hilton BJ, Husch A, Santos TE, Coles CH, Stern S, Brakebusch C, Bradke F. Curr Biol. 2019 Nov 18;29(22):3874-3886.e9. doi: 10.1016/j.cub.2019.09.040. Epub 2019 Oct 31. PubMed 31679934.
Backbone
  Vector backbone: pDIRECT
  Vector type: Mammalian Expression
Growth in bacteria
  Bacterial resistance: Ampicillin, 100 μg/mL
  Growth temperature: 37°C
  Growth strain: DH5alpha
  Copy number: High Copy
Gene/Insert
  Gene/Insert name: LynEGFP
  Species: Other
  Cloning method: Ligation Independent Cloning
Terms and licenses: Academic/Nonprofit Terms; Industry Terms: Not Available to Industry
How to cite: pCAG-roxSTOProx-LynEGFP was a gift from Frank Bradke & Sebastián Dupraz (Addgene plasmid # 133923 ; http://n2t.net/addgene:133923 ; RRID:Addgene_133923)
